Addgene plasmid #194062: p2T-CMV-evoCjCas9-eAID-BlastR
Purpose: Mammalian expression of evoCjCas9 eAID
Depositing lab: Gerald Schwank. Publication: Continuous directed evolution of a compact CjCas9 variant with broad PAM compatibility. Schmidheini L, Mathis N, Marquart KF, Rothgangl T, Kissling L, Bock D, Chanez C, Wang JP, Jinek M, Schwank G. Nat Chem Biol. 2023 Sep 21. doi: 10.1038/s41589-023-01427-x. PubMed 37735239.
Backbone
  Vector backbone: p2T-CMV-BlastR
  Vector type: Mammalian Expression, CRISPR
  Selectable markers: Blasticidin
Growth in bacteria
  Bacterial resistance: Ampicillin, 100 μg/mL
  Growth temperature: 37°C
  Growth strain: DH5alpha
  Copy number: Unknown
Gene/Insert
  Gene/Insert name: evoCjCas9-eAID
  Species: Synthetic
Terms and licenses: Academic/Nonprofit Terms; Industry Terms: Not Available to Industry
How to cite: p2T-CMV-evoCjCas9-eAID-BlastR was a gift from Gerald Schwank (Addgene plasmid # 194062 ; http://n2t.net/addgene:194062 ; RRID:Addgene_194062)
