[The description below was written by a language model from this plasmid's Addgene catalogue record and pLannotate feature annotations shown in this document.]
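Description:
p2T-CMV-evoCjCas9-eAID-BlastR is a 9,183-bp mammalian expression and CRISPR plasmid built on the p2T-CMV-BlastR backbone. It is designed to express a cytosine base editor based on evoCjCas9, which the associated publication title describes as a compact Campylobacter jejuni Cas9 variant obtained by continuous directed evolution for broad PAM compatibility. In bacteria it is propagated through a high-copy ColE1/pUC-type origin and selected with ampicillin via the β-lactamase gene and its native promoter. A fragment of the pBR322 bom region and remnants of lac regulatory elements and a pBluescript multiple cloning site are also annotated as backbone leftovers.

The payload is a single fusion open reading frame driven by the CMV immediate-early enhancer and promoter, which spans the plasmid origin. A T7 promoter lies just upstream of the coding region. The annotated order is a fragment of human AICDA (activation-induced cytidine deaminase, the "eAID" deaminase domain), then the C. jejuni Cas9 coding sequence, then the uracil glycosylase inhibitor UGI from phage PBS2, ending at a bovine growth hormone polyadenylation signal. In this arrangement the Cas9 moiety targets the deaminase to a guide-specified site, where it converts cytosine to uracil. UGI blocks uracil excision repair so that the edit is retained. The record does not specify the evolved mutations, the nuclease status of the Cas9, or any linkers or localisation signals, and no guide RNA cassette is annotated, so the guide is presumably supplied separately.

A separate, oppositely oriented cassette uses the SV40 early promoter and the bacterial EM7 promoter to drive blasticidin S deaminase, followed by short bleomycin-resistance fragments and an SV40 poly(A) signal. This cassette allows blasticidin selection of transfected mammalian cells.
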