Features (pLannotate 1.2.2; 23 found; start..end, strand, type, name):
     48..66      +  promoter       T7 promoter: promoter for bacteriophage T7 RNA polymerase
    140..682     +  CDS            AICDA (fragment): AICDA_HUMAN - Also known as AID. Experimental evidence at protein level: Swiss-Prot protein existence level 1. Single-stranded DNA-specific cytidine deaminase. Involved in somatic hypermutation (SHM), gene conversion, and class-switch recombination (CSR) in B-lymphocytes by deaminating C to U during transcription of Ig-variable (V) and Ig-switch (S) region DNA. Required for several crucial steps of B-cell terminal differentiation necessary for efficient antibody responses (PubMed:18722174, PubMed:21385873, PubMed:21518874, PubMed:27716525). May also play a role in the epigenetic regulation of
    779..3727    +  CDS            cas9: CAS9_CAMJE - Experimental evidence at protein level: Swiss-Prot protein existence level 1. CRISPR (clustered regularly interspaced short palindromic repeat) is an adaptive immune system that provides protection against mobile genetic elements (viruses, transposable elements and conjugative plasmids). CRISPR clusters contain spacers, sequences complementary to antecedent mobile elements, and target invading nucleic acids. CRISPR clusters are transcribed and processed into CRISPR RNA (crRNA). In type II CRISPR systems correct processing of pre-crRNA requires a trans- encoded small RNA (tracrRNA)
   4037..4285    +  CDS            UGI: UNGI_BPPB2 - Experimental evidence at protein level: Swiss-Prot protein existence level 1. This protein binds specifically and reversibly to the host uracil-DNA glycosylase, preventing removal of uracil residues from PBS2 DNA by the host uracil-excision repair system. From Bacillus phage PBS2 (Bacteriophage PBS2).
   4404..4628    +  polyA_signal   bGH poly(A) signal: bovine growth hormone polyadenylation signal
   4632..4653    +  promoter       SV40 promoter (fragment): SV40 enhancer and early promoter
   4658..4674    +  misc_feature   MCS (fragment): pBluescript multiple cloning site
   4723..4739    -  protein_bind   lac operator: The lac repressor binds to the lac operator to inhibit transcription in E. coli. This inhibition can be relieved by adding lactose or isopropyl-β-D-thiogalactopyranoside (IPTG). lac repressor encoded by lacI
   4747..4777    -  promoter       lac promoter: promoter for the E. coli lac operon
   4792..4813    -  protein_bind   CAP binding site: CAP binding activates transcription in the presence of cAMP. E. coli catabolite activator protein
   4826..4918    -  CDS            lacI (fragment): lac repressor; lacI; The lac repressor binds to the lac operator to inhibit transcription in E. coli. This inhibition can be relieved by adding lactose or isopropyl-β-D-thiogalactopyranoside (IPTG).
   4930..5051    -  polyA_signal   SV40 poly(A) signal: SV40 polyadenylation signal
   5046..5171    -  CDS            ble (fragment): BLE_KLEPN - Experimental evidence at protein level: Swiss-Prot protein existence level 1. Binding protein with a strong affinity to the bleomycin family of antibiotics. Binds to CL990; an antimitotic-antibiotic compound. From Klebsiella pneumoniae.
   5181..5208    -  CDS            BleoR (fragment): antibiotic-binding protein; Sh ble from Streptoalloteichus hindustanus; confers resistance to bleomycin, phleomycin, and Zeocin™
   5209..5607    -  CDS            BSD: blasticidin S deaminase; Aspergillus terreus BSD; confers resistance to blasticidin
   5626..5673    -  promoter       EM7 promoter: synthetic bacterial promoter&nbsp
   5721..6050    -  promoter       SV40 promoter: SV40 enhancer and early promoter
   6434..7022    -  rep_origin     ori: high-copy-number ColE1/pMB1/pBR322/pUC origin of replication
   7193..8053    -  CDS            AmpR: β-lactamase; bla; confers resistance to ampicillin, carbenicillin, and related antibiotics
   8054..8158    -  promoter       AmpR promoter: bla
   8229..8273    -  misc_feature   bom (fragment): basis of mobility region from pBR322
   8606..8985    +  enhancer       CMV enhancer: human cytomegalovirus immediate early enhancer
   8986..6       +  promoter       CMV promoter (across the origin): human cytomegalovirus (CMV) immediate early promoter
>Addgene plasmid #194062 | p2T-CMV-evoCjCas9-eAID-BlastR | depositor full sequence | sequence record 412696 | p2T-CMV-evoCjCas9-eAID-BlastR sequence 9183 bps
AGAGCTGGTTTAGTGAACCGTCAGATCCGCTAGAGATCCGCGGCCGCTAATACGACTCACTATAGGGAGA
GCCGCCACCATGAAACGGACAGCCGACGGAAGCGAGTTCGAGTCACCAAAGAAGAAGCGGAAAGTCAGTG
ATAGCCTCTTGATGAATAGACGCGAATTCCTGTATCAGTTTAAAAACGTGAGATGGGCAAAAGGCCGACG
AGAGACATATCTGTGCTATGTCGTTAAGCGCAGAGATTCAGCCACCAGTTTCTCTCTCGACTTCGGCTAC
CTGCGGAACAAGAATGGTTGCCATGTTGAGCTCCTGTTCCTGAGGTATATCAGCGACTGGGATTTGGACC
CAGGGCGGTGCTATAGGGTGACATGGTTTATTTCCTGGTCACCTTGTTATGACTGCGCGCGGCATGTTGC
CGATTTTCTGAGAGGGAACCCTAACCTGTCTCTGAGGATCTTCACCGCGCGACTGTACTTCTGTGAGGAC
CGGAAAGCCGAACCCGAGGGACTGAGACGCCTCCACAGAGCGGGTGTGCAGATTGCCATAATGACCTTTA
AGGACTACTTCTACTGCTGGAACACCTTCGTCGAAAATCACGGCCGGACTTTCAAGGCTTGGGAAGGATT
GCATGAAAACAGCGTCAGGCTTTCCAGGCAGCTTCGCCGCATTCTTCTCCCGTCTGGCGGATCTAGCGGA
GGATCCTCTGGCAGCGAGACACCAGGAACAAGCGAGTCAGCAACACCAGAGAGCAGTGGCGGCAGCAGCG
GCGGGTCAGCCCGCATCCTGGCCTTTGCCATCGGCATCAGCAGCATCGGATGGGCCTTCAGCGAGAATGA
CGAGCTGAAGGACTGCGGTGTGAGAATCTTTACAAAGGTCGAGAACCCCAAGACCGGCGAAAGCCTGGCG
CTGCCAAGACGGCTGGCCCGGTCTGCTCGGAAGAGATACGCCCGGAGAAAAGCCAGACTGAATCACCTGA
AACACCTGATCGCCAACGAGTTCAAACTGAACTACGAGGACTACCAGAGCTTCGATGAGAGCTTGGCTAA
GGCCTACAAAGGCAGCCTGATCAGCCCCTACGAGCTGAGATTCAGAGCTCTGAATGAGCTCCTGAGCAAG
CAGGACTTCGCTAGAGTGATCCTGCACATCGCCAAGCGAAGAGGCTACGACGACATCAAGAACTCTGATG
ACAAGGAGAAGGGCGCCATTCTGAAAGCCATCAAGCAGAACGAAGAGAAACTGGCCAATTACCAGAGCGT
GGGCGAGTACCTGTACAAGGAGTACTTCCAGAAGTTCAAAGAAAATAGCAAAGAGTTCACCAACGTGCGG
AACAAGAAGGAGTCTTATGAAAGATGTATCGCCCAGAGCTTCCTGAAAGACGAGCTGAAACTGATCTTCA
AGAAGCAAAGAGAGTTTGGCTTCAGCTTCAGCAAAAAATTTGAAGAAGAGGTGCTGTCTGTCGCCTTCTA
CAAGAGGGCTCTGAAGGACTTCAGCCACCTGGTGGGCAATTGCAGCTTTTTCACAGACGAAAAGCGGGCC
CCTAAGAACAGCCCTCTGGCCTTCATGTTCGTGGCTCTGACCAGAATCATCAACCTGCTGAACAACCTGA
AAAATACCGAGGGCATCCTCTATACCAAGGACGATCTGAACGCCCTGCTGAATGAGGTGCTCAAGAATGG
CACCCTGACCTACAAGCAAACAAAAAAACTGCTGGGCCTGTCTGACGACTACGAGTTTAAAGGCGAGAAG
GGCACCTATTTCATCGAATTTAAGAAGTACAAGGAATTCATCAAGGCACTGGGCGAACACAACCTGTCTC
AGGACGACCTGAACGAGATCGCCAAGGACATCACCCTGATCAAGGATGAGATCAAGCTGAAAAAAGCTCT
GGCCAAGTACGACCTGAATCAAAACCAGATCGACAGCTTAAGCAAGCTGGAATTTAAGGATCACCTGAAC
ATCTCCTTTAAGGCCCTGAAGCTGGTGACCCCACTGATGCTGGAAGGAAAGAAGTACGACGAAGCATGCA
ACGAGCTTAACCTGAAGGTTGCTATCAACGAGGATAAGAAGGATTTCCTGCCTGCCTTTAACGAGACATA
CTACAAGGATGAGGTGACCAACCCCGTGGTGCTGAGAGCTATCAAAGAGTACAGAAAGGTGCTGAACGCC
CTGCTGAAGAAGTACGGCAAGGTCCACAAGATCAATATTGAGCTGGCCCGGGAGGTTGGAAAGAACCACT
CTCAGAGAGCAAAGATCGAGAAGGAGCAAAACGAGAACTACAAAGCGAAGAAGGACGCCGAACTGGAGTG
CGAGAAGCTTGGCCTGAAGATCAACTCTAAGAATATCCTGAAACTCAGACTTTTCAAAGAACAGAAGGAA
TTCTGTGCCTACAGCGGCGAGAAGATCAAAATTTCTGACCTGCAGGATGAAAAGATGCTGGAGATCGACC
ACATCTACCCTTACTCCAGAAGCTTCGACGACAGCTATATGAACAAAGTGCTGGTGTTCACAAAGCAGAA
CCAGGAGAAGCTGAATCAGACCCCTTTCGAGGCCTTCGGCAATGACTCCGCCAAGTGGCAGAAAATCGAG
GTGCTGGCCAAAAACCTGCCAACCAAGAAACAGAAGAGAATCCTCGACAAGAACTACAAGGACAAGGAAC
AGAAGAACTTCAAGGATCGGAACCTGAACGACACCCGGTACATCGCCAGGCTGGTGTTAAATTACACCAA
GGACTACCTGGATTTCCTGCCCCTGAGCGACGACGAGAACACCAAGCTGAACGACACACAGAAGGGCAGC
AAGGTGCACGTGGAAGCCAAGAGCGGCATGCTGACCAGCGCACTGCGCCACACTTGGGGCTTCAGCGCTA
AGGACCGGAACAACCACCTGCATCACGCCATCGATGCCGTGATCATAGCCTACGCCAACAACTCAATCGT
GAAAGCTTTCAGTGACTTTAAGAAAGAACAGGAGAGCAACTCTGCCGAACTGTACGCCAAGAAAATTAGC
GAGCTGGACTACAAGAACAAACGGAAGTTCTTCGAACCTTTCTCAGGATTTAGACAGAAGGTGCTGGATA
AGATCGATGAAATCTTCGTGTCCAAGCCCGAGAGAAAGAAGCCTAGCGGAGCCCTGCACAAGGAAACCTT
CAGAAAGGAAGAAGAGTTCTACCAGTCTTATGGGGGCAAAGAAGGCGTGCTGAAGGCCCTGGAACTCGGC
AAGATCAGAAAGGTGAAGGGAAAGATTGTGAAGAACGGCGACATGTTCAGAGTGGACATCTTCAAGCACA
AGAAGACCAACAAGTTCTATGCCGTGCCTATCTACACAATGGATTTCGCCCTGAAAGTGCTGCCTAACAA
GGCTGTCGCCAGATCTAAGAAGGGCGAGATCAAGGACTGGATCCTGATGGACGAAAACTACGAGTTCTGC
TTCAGCCTGTACAAGGACAGCCTGATCCTGATCCAAACAAAGAAGATGCAGGAGCCTGAATTCGTGTACT
ACAACGCCTTCACAAGCAGCACCGTGAGCCTGATCGTGTCTAAACATGATAACAAGTTCGAAACCCTGTC
CAAGAACCAAAAGATCCTGTTCAAGAACGCCAACGAGAAGGAAGTGATCGCCAAGGGCATCGGCATTCAG
AATCTGAAGGTGTTCGAGAAATATATCGTGTCCGCTCTGGGAGAGGTTACAAAGGCCGAGTTTCGGCAGA
GAGAAGATTTTAAGAAGAGCGGCGGGAGCGGCGGGAGCGGGGGGAGCACTAATCTGAGCGACATCATTGA
GAAGGAGACTGGGAAACAGCTGGTCATTCAGGAGTCCATCCTGATGCTGCCTGAGGAGGTGGAGGAAGTG
ATCGGCAACAAGCCAGAGTCTGACATCCTGGTGCACACCGCCTACGACGAGTCCACAGATGAGAATGTGA
TGCTGCTGACCTCTGACGCCCCCGAGTATAAGCCTTGGGCCCTGGTCATCCAGGATTCTAACGGCGAGAA
TAAGATCAAGATGCTGAGCGGAGGATCCGGAGGATCTGGAGGCAGCACCAACCTGTCTGACATCATCGAG
AAGGAGACAGGCAAGCAGCTGGTCATCCAGGAGAGCATCCTGATGCTGCCCGAAGAAGTCGAAGAAGTGA
TCGGAAACAAGCCTGAGAGCGATATCCTGGTCCATACCGCCTACGACGAGAGTACCGACGAAAATGTGAT
GCTGCTGACATCCGACGCCCCAGAGTATAAGCCCTGGGCTCTGGTCATCCAGGATTCCAACGGAGAGAAC
AAAATCAAAATGCTGTCTGGCGGCTCAAAAAGAACCGCCGACGGCAGCGAATTCGAGCCCAAGAAGAAGA
GGAAAGTCTAAACCGGTCATCATCACCATCACCATTGAGTTTAAACCCGCTGATCAGCCTCGACTGTGCC
TTCTAGTTGCCAGCCATCTGTTGTTTGCCCCTCCCCCGTGCCTTCCTTGACCCTGGAAGGTGCCACTCCC
ACTGTCCTTTCCTAATAAAATGAGGAAATTGCATCGCATTGTCTGAGTAGGTGTCATTCTATTCTGGGGG
GTGGGGTGGGGCAGGACAGCAAGGGGGAGGATTGGGAAGACAATAGCAGGCATGCTGGGGATGCGGTGGG
CTCTATGGCTTCTGAGGCGGAAAGAACCAGCTGGGGCTCGATACCGTCGACCTCTAGCTAGAGCTTGGCG
TAATCATGGTCATAGCTGTTTCCTGTGTGAAATTGTTATCCGCTCACAATTCCACACAACATACGAGCCG
GAAGCATAAAGTGTAAAGCCTAGGGTGCCTAATGAGTGAGCTAACTCACATTAATTGCGTTGCGCTCACT
GCCCGCTTTCCAGTCGGGAAACCTGTCGTGCCAGCTGCATTAATGAATCGGCCAACGCGCGGGGAGAGGC
GGTTTGCGTATTGGGCGCTACAGACATGATAAGATACATTGATGAGTTTGGACAAACCACAACTAGAATG
CAGTGAAAAAAATGCTTTATTTGTGAAATTTGTGATGCTATTGCTTTATTTGTAACCATTATAAGCTGCA
ATAAACAAGTTGGGGTGGGCGAAGAACTCCAGCATGAGATCCCCGCGCTGGAGGATCATCCAGCCGGCGT
CCCGGAAAACGATTCCGAAGCCCAACCTTTCATAGAAGGCGGCGGTGGAATCGAAATCTCGTAGCACGTG
TCAGTCCTGCTCCTCGGCCACGAAGTGCTTAGCCCTCCCACACATAACCAGAGGGCAGCAATTCACGAAT
CCCAACTGCCGTCGGCTGTCCATCACTGTCCTTCACTATGGCTTTGATCCCAGGATGCAGATCGAGAAGC
ACCTGTCGGCACCGTCCGCAGGGGCTCAAGATGCCCCTGTTCTCATTTCCGATCGCGACGATACAAGTCA
GGTTGCCAGCTGCCGCAGCAGCAGCAGTGCCCAGCACCACGAGTTCTGCACAAGGTCCCCCAGTAAAATG
ATATACATTGACACCAGTGAAGATGCGGCCGTCGCTAGAGAGAGCTGCGCTGGCGACGCTGTAGTCTTCA
GAGATGGGGATGCTGTTGATTGTAGCCGTTGCTCTTTCAATGAGGGTGGATTCTTCTTGAGACAAAGGCT
TGGCCATGGTTTAGTTCCTCACCTTGTCGTATTATACTATGCCGATATACTATGCCGATGATTAATTGTC
AACACGTGCTGATCAGATCCGAAAATGGATATACAAGCTCCCGGGAGCTTTTTGCAAAAGCCTAGGCCTC
CAAAAAAGCCTCCTCACTACTTCTGGAATAGCTCAGAGGCAGAGGCGGCCTCGGCCTCTGCATAAATAAA
AAAAATTAGTCAGCCATGGGGCGGAGAATGGGCGGAACTGGGCGGAGTTAGGGGCGGGATGGGCGGAGTT
AGGGGCGGGACTATGGTTGCTGACTAATTGAGATGCATGCTTTGCATACTTCTGCCTGCTGGGGAGCCTG
GGGACTTTCCACACCTGGTTGCTGACTAATTGAGATGCATGCTTTGCATACTTCTGCCTGCTGGGGAGCC
TGGGGACTTTCCACACCCTAACTGACACACATTCCACAGAATTCACTGACTCGCTGCGCTCGGTCGTTCG
GCTGCGGCGAGCGGTATCAGCTCACTCAAAGGCGGTAATACGGTTATCCACAGAATCAGGGGATAACGCA
GGAAAGAACATGTAAGTGATCTCCAAAAAATAAGTACTTTTTGACTGTAAATAAAATTGTAAGGAGTAAA
AAGTACTTTTTTTTCTAAAAAAATGTAATTAAGTAAAAGTAAAAGTATTGATTTTTAATTGTACTCAAGT
AAAGTAAAAATCCCCAAAAATAATACTTAAGTACAGTAATCAAGTAAAATTACTCAAGTACTTTACACCT
CTGCATGTGAGCAAAAGGCCAGCAAAAGGCCAGGAACCGTAAAAAGGCCGCGTTGCTGGCGTTTTTCCAT
AGGCTCCGCCCCCCTGACGAGCATCACAAAAATCGACGCTCAAGTCAGAGGTGGCGAAACCCGACAGGAC
TATAAAGATACCAGGCGTTTCCCCCTGGAAGCTCCCTCGTGCGCTCTCCTGTTCCGACCCTGCCGCTTAC
CGGATACCTGTCCGCCTTTCTCCCTTCGGGAAGCGTGGCGCTTTCTCATAGCTCACGCTGTAGGTATCTC
AGTTCGGTGTAGGTCGTTCGCTCCAAGCTGGGCTGTGTGCACGAACCCCCCGTTCAGCCCGACCGCTGCG
CCTTATCCGGTAACTATCGTCTTGAGTCCAACCCGGTAAGACACGACTTATCGCCACTGGCAGCAGCCAC
TGGTAACAGGATTAGCAGAGCGAGGTATGTAGGCGGTGCTACAGAGTTCTTGAAGTGGTGGCCTAACTAC
GGCTACACTAGAAGAACAGTATTTGGTATCTGCGCTCTGCTGAAGCCAGTTACCTTCGGAAAAAGAGTTG
GTAGCTCTTGATCCGGCAAACAAACCACCGCTGGTAGCGGTGGTTTTTTTGTTTGCAAGCAGCAGATTAC
GCGCAGAAAAAAAGGATCTCAAGAAGATCCTTTGATCTTTTCTACGGGGTCTGACACTCAGTGGAACGAA
AACTCACGTTAAGGGATTTTGGTCATGAGATTATCAAAAAGGATCTTCACCTAGATCCTTTTAAATTAAA
AATGAAGTTTTAAATCAATCTAAAGTATATATGAGTAAACTTGGTCTGACAGTTACCAATGCTTAATCAG
TGAGGCACCTATCTCAGCGATCTGTCTATTTCGTTCATCCATAGTTGCCTGACTCCCCGTCGTGTAGATA
ACTACGATACGGGAGGGCTTACCATCTGGCCCCAGTGCTGCAATGATACCGCGGGACCCACGCTCACCGG
CTCCAGATTTATCAGCAATAAACCAGCCAGCCGGAAGGGCCGAGCGCAGAAGTGGTCCTGCAACTTTATC
CGCCTCCATCCAGTCTATTAATTGTTGCCGGGAAGCTAGAGTAAGTAGTTCGCCAGTTAATAGTTTGCGC
AACGTTGTTGCCATTGCTACAGGCATCGTGGTGTCACGCTCGTCGTTTGGTATGGCTTCATTCAGCTCCG
GTTCCCAACGATCAAGGCGAGTTACATGATCCCCCATGTTGTGCAAAAAAGCGGTTAGCTCCTTCGGTCC
TCCGATCGTTGTCAGAAGTAAGTTGGCCGCAGTGTTATCACTCATGGTTATGGCAGCACTGCATAATTCT
CTTACTGTCATGCCATCCGTAAGATGCTTTTCTGTGACTGGTGAGTACTCAACCAAGTCATTCTGAGAAT
AGTGTATGCGGCGACCGAGTTGCTCTTGCCCGGCGTCAATACGGGATAATACCGCGCCACATAGCAGAAC
TTTAAAAGTGCTCATCATTGGAAAACGTTCTTCGGGGCGAAAACTCTCAAGGATCTTACCGCTGTTGAGA
TCCAGTTCGATGTAACCCACTCGTGCACCCAACTGATCTTCAGCATCTTTTACTTTCACCAGCGTTTCTG
GGTGAGCAAAAACAGGAAGGCAAAATGCCGCAAAAAAGGGAATAAGGGCGACACGGAAATGTTGAATACT
CATACTCTTCCTTTTTCAATATTATTGAAGCATTTATCAGGGTTATTGTCTCATGAGCGGATACATATTT
GAATGTATTTAGAAAAATAAACAAATAGGGGTTCCGCGCACATTTCCCCGAAAAGTGCCACCTGACGTCG
ACGGATCGGGAGATCGATCTCCCGATCCCCTAGGGTCGACTCTCAGTACAATCTGCTCTGATGCCGCATA
GTTAAGCCAGTATCTGCTCCCTGCTTGTGTGTTGGAGGTCGCTGAGTAGTGCGCGAGCAAAATTTAAGCT
ACAACAAGGCAAGGCTTGACCGACAATTGCATGAAGAATCTGCTTAGGGTTAGGCGTTTTGCGCTGCTTC
GCGATGTACGGGCCAGATATACGCGGGTACCGGCATATGGTTCTTGACAGAGGTGTAAAAAGTACTCAAA
AATTTTACTCAAGTGAAAGTACAAGTACTTAGGGAAAATTTTACTCAATTAAAAGTAAAAGTATCTGGCT
AGAATCTTACTTGAGTAAAAGTAAAAAAGTACTCCATTAAAATTGTACTTGAGTATTAACGCGTTGACAT
TGATTATTGACTAGTTATTAATAGTAATCAATTACGGGGTCATTAGTTCATAGCCCATATATGGAGTTCC
GCGTTACATAACTTACGGTAAATGGCCCGCCTGGCTGACCGCCCAACGACCCCCGCCCATTGACGTCAAT
AATGACGTATGTTCCCATAGTAACGCCAATAGGGACTTTCCATTGACGTCAATGGGTGGAGTATTTACGG
TAAACTGCCCACTTGGCAGTACATCAAGTGTATCATATGCCAAGTACGCCCCCTATTGACGTCAATGACG
GTAAATGGCCCGCCTGGCATTATGCCCAGTACATGACCTTATGGGACTTTCCTACTTGGCAGTACATCTA
CGTATTAGTCATCGCTATTACCATGGTGATGCGGTTTTGGCAGTACATCAATGGGCGTGGATAGCGGTTT
GACTCACGGGGATTTCCAAGTCTCCACCCCATTGACGTCAATGGGAGTTTGTTTTGGCACCAAAATCAAC
GGGACTTTCCAAAATGTCGTAACAACTCCGCCCCATTGACGCAAATGGGCGGTAGGCGTGTACGGTGGGA
GGTCTATATAAGC
